>Addgene plasmid #15226 | pEGFP-GIT1 | addgene full sequence | sequence record 129625 | Addgene NGS results
CATGCATTAGTTATTAATAGTAATCAATTACGGGGTCATTAGTTCATAGCCCATATATGGAGTTCCGCGT
TACATAACTTACGGTAAATGGCCCGCCTGGCTGACCGCCCAACGACCCCCGCCCATTGACGTCAATAATG
ACGTATGTTCCCATAGTAACGCCAATAGGGACTTTCCATTGACGTCAATGGGTGGAGTATTTACGGTAAA
CTGCCCACTTGGCAGTACATCAAGTGTATCATATGCCAAGTACGCCCCCTATTGACGTCAATGACGGTAA
ATGGCCCGCCTGGCATTATGCCCAGTACATGACCTTATGGGACTTTCCTACTTGGCAGTACATCTACGTA
TTAGTCATCGCTATTACCATGGTGATGCGGTTTTGGCAGTACATCAATGGGCGTGGATAGCGGTTTGACT
CACGGGGATTTCCAAGTCTCCACCCCATTGACGTCAATGGGAGTTTGTTTTGGCACCAAAATCAACGGGA
CTTTCCAAAATGTCGTAACAACTCCGCCCCATTGACGCAAATGGGCGGTAGGCGTGTACGGTGGGAGGTC
TATATAAGCAGAGCTGGTTTAGTGAACCGTCAGATCCGCTAGCGCTACCGGTCGCCACCATGGTGAGCAA
GGGCGAGGAGCTGTTCACCGGGGTGGTGCCCATCCTGGTCGAGCTGGACGGCGACGTAAACGGCCACAAG
TTCAGCGTGTCCGGCGAGGGCGAGGGCGATGCCACCTACGGCAAGCTGACCCTGAAGTTCATCTGCACCA
CCGGCAAGCTGCCCGTGCCCTGGCCCACCCTCGTGACCACCCTGACCTACGGCGTGCAGTGCTTCAGCCG
CTACCCCGACCACATGAAGCAGCACGACTTCTTCAAGTCCGCCATGCCCGAAGGCTACGTCCAGGAGCGC
ACCATCTTCTTCAAGGACGACGGCAACTACAAGACCCGCGCCGAGGTGAAGTTCGAGGGCGACACCCTGG
TGAACCGCATCGAGCTGAAGGGCATCGACTTCAAGGAGGACGGCAACATCCTGGGGCACAAGCTGGAGTA
CAACTACAACAGCCACAACGTCTATATCATGGCCGACAAGCAGAAGAACGGCATCAAGGTGAACTTCAAG
ATCCGCCACAACATCGAGGACGGCAGCGTGCAGCTCGCCGACCACTACCAGCAGAACACCCCCATCGGCG
ACGGCCCCGTGCTGCTGCCCGACAACCACTACCTGAGCACCCAGTCCGCCCTGAGCAAAGACCCCAACGA
GAAGCGCGATCACATGGTCCTGCTGGAGTTCGTGACCGCCGCCGGGATCACTCTCGGCATGGACGAGCTG
TACAAGTCCGGACTCAGATCTCGAGCTCAAGCTTCGAATTCTGCAGTCGACATGTCCCGAAAGGGGCCGC
GAGCGGAGGTGTGTGCGGACTGCAGCGCCCCGGACCCTGGCTGGGCATCCATCAGCAGGGGTGTGCTGGT
GTGTGACGAGTGCTGCAGCGTGCACCGGAGCCTGGGACGCCACATCTCCATTGTCAAGCACCTTCGCCAC
AGCGCCTGGCCTCCCACGCTGCTGCAGATGGTGCACACGCTTGCCAGCAACGGGGCCAACTCCATCTGGG
AGCACTCCCTGCTGGACCCCGCACAAGTGCAGAGCGGCCGGCGTAAAGCCAACCCCCAAGACAAAGTCCA
CCCCATCAAGTCAGAGTTCATCAGGGCCAAGTACCAGATGCTGGCATTTGTGCACAAGCTTCCCTGCCGG
GACGATGATGGAGTCACCGCCAAAGACCTCAGCAAGCAACTACACTCGAGCGTGCGGACAGGCAACCTGG
AGACATGTCTGCGCCTGCTCTCCCTGGGTGCCCAGGCCAACTTCTTCCACCCAGAGAAGGGCACCACACC
TCTGCACGTGGCTGCCAAGGCAGGACAGACACTGCAGGCCGAGCTGCTTGTAGTGTATGGGGCTGACCCT
GGCTCCCCTGATGTTAATGGCCGCACACCCATTGACTATGCCAGGCAGGCGGGGCACCATGAGCTGGCGG
AAAGGCTGGTTGAGTGCCAATATGAGCTCACTGACCGGCTGGCCTTCTACCTCTGTGGACGCAAGCCGGA
TCACAAGAATGGGCATTACATCATCCCACAGATGGCTGACAGATCTCGGCAAAAGTGCATGTCTCAGAGC
CTTGACTTATCCGAATTGGCCAAAGCTGCTAAGAAGAAGCTGCAGGCGCTCAGCAACCGGCTTTTTGAGG
AACTCGCCATGGACGTGTATGACGAGGTGGATCGAAGAGAAAATGATGCAGTGTGGCTGGCTACCCAAAA
CCACAGCACTCTGGTGACAGAGCGCAGTGCCGTGCCCTTCCTGCCTGTTAACCCGGAATACTCAGCCACG
CGGAATCAGGGGCGACAAAAGCTGGCCCGCTTTAATGCCCGAGAGTTTGCCACCTTGATCATCGACATTC
TCAGTGAGGCCAAGCGGAGACAGCAGGGCAAGAGCCTGAGCAGCCCCACAGACAACCTCGAGCTGTCTCT
GCGGAGCCAGAGTGACCTCGACGACCAACACGACTACGACAGCGTGGCCTCTGACGAGGACACAGACCAG
GAGCCCCTGCGCAGCACCGGCGCCACTCGGAGCAACCGGGCCCGGAGCATGGACTCCTCGGACGTGTCTG
ACGGGGCTGTGACGCTGCAGGAGTACCTGGAGCTGAAGAAGGCCTTGGCTACATCGGAGGCAAAGGTGCA
GCAGCTCATGAAGGTCAACAGTAGCCTGAGCGACGAGCTCCGGAGGCTGCAGCGAGAGATCCACAAGCTG
CAGGCGAAGAACCTGCAGCTCCGGCAGCCTCCAGGGCCGGTGCCCACACCTCCACTCCCCAGTGAACGGG
CGGAACACACACCCATGGCGCCAGGCGGGAGCACACACCGCAGGGATCGCCAGGCCTTTTCCATGTATGA
ACCTGGCTCTGCCCTGAAGCCCTTTGGGGGCCCCCCTGGGGACGAGCTCACTACGCGGCTGCAGCCTTTC
CACAGCACTGAGCTAGAGGACGACGCCATCTATTCAGTGCACGTCCCTGCTGGCCTTTACCGGATCCGGA
AAGGGGTGTCTGCCTCAGCTGTGCCCTTCACTCCCTCCTCCCCGCTGCCGTCCTGCTCCCAGGAGGGAAG
CCGCCACACGAGCAAGCTTTCCCGCCACGGCAGTGGAGCCGACAGTGACTATGAGAACACGCAAAGTGGG
GACCCACTGCTGGGGCTGGAAGGGAAGAGGTTTCTAGAGCTGGGCAAAGAGGAAGACTTCCACCCAGAGC
TGGAAAGCCTGGATGGAGACCTAGATCCTGGGCTTCCCAGCACAGAGGATGTCATCTTGAAGACAGAGCA
GGTCACCAAGAACATTCAGGAACTGTTGCGGGCAGCCCAGGAGTTCAAGCATGACAGCTTCGTGCCCTGC
TCAGAGAAGATCCATTTGGCTGTGACCGAGATGGCCTCCCTCTTCCCAAAGAGGCCAGCCCTGGAGCCAG
TGCGGAGCTCACTGCGGCTGCTCAACGCCAGCGCCTACCGGCTGCAGAGTGAGTGCCGGAAGACAGTGCC
CCCAGAGCCCGGCGCCCCAGTGGACTTCCAGCTGCTGACTCAGCAGGTGATCCAGTGCGCCTATGACATC
GCCAAGGCTGCCAAGCAGCTGGTCACCATCACCACCCGAGAGAAGAAGCAGTGACCTCTCTCCCCACACC
CTCACCTGCACCCTAGATCCATCACACTGGCGGCCGCCACCGCGGGCCCGGGATCCACCGGATCTAGATA
ACTGATCATAATCAGCCATACCACATTTGTAGAGGTTTTACTTGCTTTAAAAAACCTCCCACACCTCCCC
CTGAACCTGAAACATAAAATGAATGCAATTGTTGTTGTTAACTTGTTTATTGCAGCTTATAATGGTTACA
AATAAAGCAATAGCATCACAAATTTCACAAATAAAGCATTTTTTTCACTGCATTCTAGTTGTGGTTTGTC
CAAACTCATCAATGTATCTTAACGCGTAAATTGTAAGCGTTAATATTTTGTTAAAATTCGCGTTAAATTT
TTGTTAAATCAGCTCATTTTTTAACCAATAGGCCGAAATCGGCAAAATCCCTTATAAATCAAAAGAATAG
ACCGAGATAGGGT
[37 nt withheld, positions 4144-4180]
AAAGAACGTGGACTCCAACGTCAAAGG
[49 nt withheld, positions 4208-4256]
T
[91 nt withheld, positions 4258-4348]
G
[124 nt withheld, positions 4350-4473]
CAGGTGGCACTTTTCGGGGAAATGTGCGCGGAACCCCTATTTGTTTATTTTTCTAAATACATTCAAATAT
GTATCCGCTCATGAGACAATAACCCTGATAAATGCTTCAATAATATTGAAAAAGGAAGAGTCCTGAGGCG
GAAAGAACCAGCTGTGGAATGTGTGTCAGTTAGGGTGTGGAAAGTCCCCAGGCTCCCCAGCAGGCAGAAG
TATGCAAAGCATGCATCTCAATTAGTCAGCAACCAGGTGTGGAAAGTCCCCAGGCTCCCCAGCAGGCAGA
AGTATGCAAAGCATGCATCTCAATTAGTCAGCAACCATAGTCCCGCCCCTAACTCCGCCCATCCCGCCCC
TAACTCCGCCCAGTTCCGCCCATTCTCCGCCCCATGGCTGACTAATTTTTTTTATTTATGCAGAGGCCGA
GGCCGCCTCGGCCTCTGAGCTATTCCAGAAGTAGTGAGGAGGCTTTTTTGGAGGCCTAGGCTTTTGCAAA
GATCGATCAAGAGACAGGATGAGGATCGTTTCGCATGATTGAACAAGATGGATTGCACGCAGGTTCTCCG
GCCGCTTGGGTGGAGAGGCTATTCGGCTATGACTGGGCACAACAGACAATCGGCTGCTCTGATGCCGCCG
TGTTCCGGCTGTCAGCGCAGGGGCGCCCGGTTCTTTTTGTCAAGACCGACCTGTCCGGTGCCCTGAATGA
ACTGCAAGACGAGGCAGCGCGGCTATCGTGGCTGGCCACGACGGGCGTTCCTTGCGCAGCTGTGCTCGAC
GTTGTCACTGAAGCGGGAAGGGACTGGCTGCTATTGGGCGAAGTGCCGGGGCAGGATCTCCTGTCATCTC
ACCTTGCTCCTGCCGAGAAAGTATCCATCATGGCTGATGCAATGCGGCGGCTGCATACGCTTGATCCGGC
TACCTGCCCATTCGACCACCAAGCGAAACATCGCATCGAGCGAGCACGTACTCGGATGGAAGCCGGTCTT
GTCGATCAGGATGATCTGGACGAAGAGCATCAGGGGCTCGCGCCAGCCGAACTGTTCGCCAGGCTCAAGG
CGAGCATGCCCGACGGCGAGGATCTCGTCGTGACCCATGGCGATGCCTGCTTGCCGAATATCATGGTGGA
AAATGGCCGCTTTTCTGGATTCATCGACTGTGGCCGGCTGGGTGTGGCGGACCGCTATCAGGACATAGCG
TTGGCTACCCGTGATATTGCTGAAGAGCTTGGCGGCGAATGGGCTGACCGCTTCCTCGTGCTTTACGGTA
TCGCCGCTCCCGATTCGCAGCGCATCGCCTTCTATCGCCTTCTTGACGAGTTCTTCTGAGCGGGACTCTG
GGGTTCGAAATGACCGACCAAGCGACGCCCAACCTGCCATCACGAGATTTCGATTCCACCGCCGCCTTCT
ATGAAAGGTTGGGCTTCGGAATCGTTTTCCGGGACGCCGGCTGGATGATCCTCCAGCGCGGGGATCTCAT
GCTGGAGTTCTTCGCCCACCCTAGGGGGAGGCTAACTGAAACACGGAAGGAGACAATACCGGAAGGAACC
CGCGCTATGACGGCAATAAAAAGACAGAATAAAACGCACGGTGTTGGGTCGTTTGTTCATAAACGCGGGG
TTCGGTCCCAGGGCTGGCACTCTGTCGATACCCCACCGAGACCCCATTGGGGCCAATACGCCCGCGTTTC
TTCCTTTTCCCCACCCCACCCCCCAAGTTCGGGTGAAGGCCCAGGGCTCGCAGCCAACGTCGGGGCGGCA
GGCCCTGCCATAGCCTCAGGTTACTCATATATACTTTAGATTGATTTAAAACTTCATTTTTAATTTAAAA
GGATCTAGGTGAAGATCCTTTTTGATAATCTCATGACCAAAATCCCTTAACGTGAGTTTTCGTTCCACTG
AGCGTCAGACCCCGTAGAAAAGATCAAAGGATCTTCTTGAGATCCTTTTTTTCTGCGCGTAATCTGCTGC
TTGCAAACAAAAAAACCACCGCTACCAGCGGTGGTTTGTTTGCCGGATCAAGAGCTACCAACTCTTTTTC
CGAAGGTAACTGGCTTCAGCAGAGCGCAGATACCAAATACTGTTCTTCTAGTGTAGCCGTAGTTAGGCCA
CCACTTCAAGAACTCTGTAGCACCGCCTACATACCTCGCTCTGCTAATCCTGTTACCAGTGGCTGCTGCC
AGTGGCGATAAGTCGTGTCTTACCGGGTTGGACTCAAGACGATAGTTACCGGATAAGGCGCAGCGGTCGG
GCTGAACGGGGGGTTCGTGCACACAGCCCAGCTTGGAGCGAACGACCTACACCGAACTGAGATACCTACA
GCGTGAGCTATGAGAAAGCGCCACGCTTCCCGAAGGGAGAAAGGCGGACAGGTATCCGGTAAGCGGCAGG
GTCGGAACAGGAGAGCGCACGAGGGAGCTTCCAGGGGGAAACGCCTGGTATCTTTATAGTCCTGTCGGGT
TTCGCCACCTCTGACTTGAGCGTCGATTTTTGTGATGCTCGTCAGGGGGGCGGAGCCTATGGAAAAACGC
CAGCAACGCGGCCTTTTTACGGTTCCTGGCCTTTTGCTGGCCTTTTGCTCACATGTTCTTTCCTGCGTTA
TCCCCTGATTCTGTGGATAACCGTATTACCGC
Features (pLannotate 1.2.2; 16 found; start..end, strand, type, name):
     68..371     +  enhancer       CMV enhancer: human cytomegalovirus immediate early enhancer
    372..575     +  promoter       CMV promoter: human cytomegalovirus (CMV) immediate early promoter
    620..1336    +  CDS            EGFP: EGFP is a basic (constitutively fluorescent) green fluorescent protein published in 1996, derived from Aequorea victoria. It is reported to be a rapidly-maturing weak dimer with moderate acid sensitivity.
   1337..1381    +  misc_feature   MCS (fragment): multiple cloning site
   1382..3691    +  CDS            Git1: GIT1_MOUSE - Experimental evidence at protein level: Swiss-Prot protein existence level 1. GTPase-activating protein for ADP ribosylation factor family members, including ARF1. Multidomain scaffold protein that interacts with numerous proteins and therefore participates in many cellular functions, including receptor internalization, focal adhesion remodeling, and signaling by both G protein-coupled receptors and tyrosine kinase receptors (By similarity). Through PAK1 activation, positively regulates microtubule nucleation during interphase. Plays a role in the regulation of cytokinesis; for th
   3749..3771    +  misc_feature   MCS (fragment): multiple cloning site
   3783..3867    +  CDS            large T antigen (fragment): large T antigen from SV40 (simian virus 40)
   3890..4011    +  polyA_signal   SV40 poly(A) signal: SV40 polyadenylation signal
   4045..4473    -  rep_origin     f1 ori (sequence partly withheld): f1 bacteriophage origin of replication; arrow indicates direction of (+) strand synthesis
   4500..4604    +  promoter       AmpR promoter: bla
   4606..4963    +  promoter       SV40 promoter: SV40 enhancer and early promoter
   4998..5792    +  CDS            NeoR/KanR: aminoglycoside phosphotransferase from Tn5; aph(3')-II (or nptII); confers resistance to neomycin, kanamycin, and G418 (Geneticin®)
   5813..5965    +  CDS            ble (fragment): BLE_KLEPN - Experimental evidence at protein level: Swiss-Prot protein existence level 1. Binding protein with a strong affinity to the bleomycin family of antibiotics. Binds to CL990; an antimitotic-antibiotic compound. From Klebsiella pneumoniae.
   6024..6071    +  polyA_signal   HSV TK poly(A) signal: herpes simplex virus thymidine kinase polyadenylation signal (Cole and Stacy, 1985)
   6162..6178    -  polyA_signal   bGH poly(A) signal (fragment): bovine growth hormone polyadenylation signal
   6400..6988    +  rep_origin     ori: high-copy-number ColE1/pMB1/pBR322/pUC origin of replication
