[The description below was written by a language model from this plasmid's Addgene catalogue record and pLannotate feature annotations shown in this document.]
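Description:
pEGFP-GIT1 is a mammalian expression plasmid built on the pEGFP-C1 backbone that produces G protein-coupled receptor kinase-interacting protein 1 (GIT1) fused at its N terminus to EGFP. The sequenced record is about 7.1 kb, consistent with a roughly 2.3 kb insert in a 4.7 kb backbone. Transcription is driven by the human cytomegalovirus immediate early enhancer and promoter. The EGFP coding sequence runs through a short remnant of the multiple cloning site into the GIT1 open reading frame, which was inserted between SacI and NotI sites, and the transcript ends at the SV40 polyadenylation signal. The catalogue lists the insert as human and notes three amino acid differences, L425V, E476K and L583P. The automated annotation matched the coding sequence best to the mouse GIT1 protein entry, so the recorded species and the annotation do not fully agree, and the record offers no explanation for this.

The plasmid is propagated in E. coli from a high-copy ColE1/pUC-type origin and also carries an f1 origin for single-stranded DNA production. A single Tn5 aminoglycoside phosphotransferase gene serves both hosts. A bacterial bla-type promoter expresses it for kanamycin selection, and the adjacent SV40 enhancer/early promoter, paired with the HSV TK polyadenylation signal, expresses it in mammalian cells for G418 selection of stable lines. The small large T antigen, ble and bGH fragments in the feature table appear to be backbone remnants or partial matches rather than functional elements.

GIT1 is an ARF GTPase-activating protein and multidomain scaffold involved in focal adhesion remodelling and receptor signalling. In line with the associated publication, the fluorescent fusion suits live-cell imaging of GIT1 localisation and dynamics during protrusion and cell migration.
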