Addgene plasmid #15226: pEGFP-GIT1
Depositing lab: Rick Horwitz. Depositing organization: University of Virginia. Publication: GIT1 functions in a motile, multi-molecular signaling complex that regulates protrusive activity and cell migration. Manabe R, Kovalenko M, Webb DJ, Horwitz AR. J Cell Sci. 2002 Apr 1. 115(Pt 7):1497-510. PubMed 11896197.
Backbone
  Vector backbone: PEGFP-C1
  Backbone size w/o insert (bp): 4700
  Vector type: Mammalian Expression
  Selectable markers: Neomycin (select with G418)
Growth in bacteria
  Bacterial resistance: Kanamycin, 50 μg/mL
  Growth temperature: 37°C
  Growth strain: DH5alpha
  Copy number: High Copy
Gene/Insert
  Gene/Insert name: G protein coupled receptor kinase-interacting protein 1 (alt name: GIT1)
  Species: H. sapiens (human)
  Insert size (bp): 2300
  Mutation: L425V, E476K and L583P
  Entrez Gene: GIT1 (a.k.a. p95-APP1)
  Tag / fusion protein: GFP (N terminal on backbone)
  Cloning method: Restriction Enzyme; 5′ cloning site Sac1 (not destroyed); 3′ cloning site Not1 (not destroyed)
  Sequencing primers: 5′ EGFP-C sequencing primer; 3′ TTATAAGCTGCAATAAACAAGTT
Terms and licenses: Academic/Nonprofit Terms; Industry Terms: Not Available to Industry
How to cite: pEGFP-GIT1 was a gift from Rick Horwitz (Addgene plasmid # 15226 ; http://n2t.net/addgene:15226 ; RRID:Addgene_15226)
