>Addgene plasmid #15226 | pEGFP-GIT1 | addgene partial sequence | sequence record 21703 | EGFP-C 5'-CATGGTCCTGCTGGAGTTCGTG-3'
TCCGGACTCAGATCTCGAGCTCAAGCTTCGAATTCTGCAGTCGACATGTCCCGAAAGGGGCCGCGAGCGG
AGGTGTGTGCGGACTGCAGCGCCCCGGACCCTGGCTGGGCATCCATCAGCAGGGGTGTGCTGGTGTGTGA
CGAGTGCTGCAGCGTGCACCGGAGCCTGGGACGCCACATCTCCATTGTCAAGCACCTTCGCCACAGCGCC
TGGCCTCCCACGCTGCTGCAGATGGTGCACACGCTTGCCAGCAACGGGGCCAACTCCATCTGGGAGCACT
CCCTGCTGGACCCCGCACAAGTGCAGAGCGGCCGGCGTAAAGCCAACCCCCAAGACAAAGTCCACCCCAT
CAAGTCAGAGTTCATCAGGGCCAAGTACCAGATGCTGGCATTTGTGCACAAGCTTCCCTGCCGGGACGAT
GATGGAGTCACCGCCAAAGACCTCAGCAAGCAACTACACTCGAGCGTGCGGACAGGCAACCTGGAGACAT
GTCTGCGCCTGCTCTCCCTGGGTGCCCAGGCCAACTTCTTCCACCCAGAGAAGGGCACCACACCTCTGCA
CGTGGCTGCCAAGGCAGGACAGACACTGCAGGCCGAGCTGCTTGTAGTGTATGGGGCTGACCCTGGCTCC
CCTGATGTTAATGGCCGCACACCCATTGACTATGCCAGGCAGGCGGGGCACCATGAGCTGGCGGAAAGGC
TGGTTGAGTGCCAATATGAGCTCACTGACCGGCTGGCCTTCTACCTCTGTGGACGCAAGCCGGATCACAA
GAATGGGCATTACATCATCCCACAGATGGCTGACAGATCTCGGCAAAAGTGCATGTCTCAGAGCCTTGAC
TTATCCGAATTGGCCAAAGCTGCTAAGAAGAAGCTGCAGGCGCTCAGCAACCGGCTTTTTGAGGAACTCG
CCATGGACGTGTAT
