>Addgene plasmid #15226 | pEGFP-GIT1 | addgene partial sequence | sequence record 36648 | EXFP-R 5'-GTCTTGTAGTTGCCGTCGTC-3'
GGGCATGGCGGACTTGAAGAAGTCGTGCTGCTTCATGTGGTCGGGGTAGCGGCTGAAGCACTGCACGCCG
TAGGTCAGGGTGGTCACGAGGGTGGGCCAGGGCACGGGCAGCTTGCCGGTGGTGCAGATGAACTTCAGGG
TCAGCTTGCCGTAGGTGGCATCGCCCTCGCCCTCGCCGGACACGCTGAACTTGTGGCCGTTTACGTCGCC
GTCCAGCTCGACCAGGATGGGCACCACCCCGGTGAACAGCTCCTCGCCCTTGCTCACCATGGTGGCGACC
GGTAGCGCTAGCGGATCTGACGGTTCACTAAACCAGCTCTGCTTATATAGACCTCCCACCGTACACGCCT
ACCGCCCATTTGCGTCAATGGGGCGGAGTTGTTACGACATTTTGGAAAGTCCCGTTGATTTTGGTGCCAA
AACAAACTCCCATTGACGTCAATGGGGTGGAGACTTGGAAATCCCCGTGAGTCAAACCGCTATCCACGCC
CATTGATGTACTGCCAAAACCGCATCACCATGGTAATAGCGATGACTAATACGTAGATGTACTGCCAAGT
AGGAAAGTCCCATAAGGTCATGTACTGGGCATAATGCCAGGCGGGCCATTTACCGTCATTGACGTCAATA
GGGGGCGTACTTGGCATATGATACACTTGATGTACTGCCAAGTGGGCAGTTTACCGTAAATACTCCACCC
ATTGACGTCAATGGAAAGTCCCTATTGGCGTTACTATGGGAACATACGTCATTATTGACGTCAATGGGCG
GGGGTCGTTGGGCGGTCAGCCAGGCGGGCCATTTACCGTAAGTTATGTAACGCGGAACTCCATATATGGG
